Addgene plasmid #76260: MINK1 gRNA (BRDN0001146260)
Purpose: 3rd generation lentiviral gRNA plasmid targeting human MINK1
Depositing lab: John Doench & David Root. Depositing organization: Broad Institute. Publication: Optimized sgRNA design to maximize activity and minimize off-target effects of CRISPR-Cas9. Doench JG, Fusi N, Sullender M, Hegde M, Vaimberg EW, Donovan KF, Smith I, Tothova Z, Wilen C, Orchard R, Virgin HW, Listgarten J, Root DE. Nat Biotechnol. 2016 Jan 18. doi: 10.1038/nbt.3437. PubMed 26780180.
Backbone
  Vector backbone: lentiGuide-Puro
  Backbone manufacturer: Zhang Lab (Addgene plasmid # 52963)
  Vector type: Mammalian Expression, Lentiviral, CRISPR
  Selectable markers: Puromycin
Growth in bacteria
  Bacterial resistance: Ampicillin, 100 μg/mL
  Growth temperature: 37°C
  Growth strain: DH5alpha
  Copy number: High Copy
Gene/Insert
  Gene/Insert name: MINK1 (alt names: MINK1; NM_001024937.3)
  gRNA/shRNA sequence: CACTGCCCTTAACACCAGTG
  Species: H. sapiens (human)
  Entrez Gene: MINK1 (a.k.a. B55, MAP4K6, MEKKK 6, MINK, YSK2, ZC3)
  Promoter: hU6
  Cloning method: Unknown
  Sequencing primers: 5′ U6-F; 3′ pS2-R
Terms and licenses: Academic/Nonprofit Terms; Industry Terms: Not Available to Industry
Depositor comments: The gRNA was designed to target the following Genbank reference sequence(s): NM_001024937.3,NM_015716.4,NM_153827.4,NM_170663.4. Note that this plasmid does NOT contain Cas9. It should be used in conjunction with lentiCas9-Blast (Addgene #52962) or otherwise with cell lines already expressing Cas9. Browse the full kinome gRNA library at http://www.addgene.org/pooled-library/broadgpp-human-kinome/ or visit http://www.broadinstitute.org/rnai/public/ for detailed protocols and information.
How to cite: MINK1 gRNA (BRDN0001146260) was a gift from John Doench & David Root (Addgene plasmid # 76260 ; http://n2t.net/addgene:76260 ; RRID:Addgene_76260)
