[The description below was written by a language model from this plasmid's Addgene catalogue record and pLannotate feature annotations shown in this document.]
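Description:
MINK1 gRNA (BRDN0001146260) is a third-generation lentiviral CRISPR guide plasmid built on the lentiGuide-Puro backbone, carrying a single guide RNA directed against human MINK1 (also known as MAP4K6 or MINK). It belongs to a human kinome gRNA collection, and the guide was designed to match several MINK1 reference transcripts. In bacteria the roughly 8.3 kb plasmid is maintained at high copy through a ColE1/pUC-type origin and selected with ampicillin via the β-lactamase gene. An f1 origin, an SV40 origin and remnants of the lac region and T7/T3 promoters are also annotated in the backbone.

The transfer cassette is framed by an RSV promoter fused to a truncated HIV-1 5' LTR, which drives Tat-independent production of the viral genome in packaging cells, and a self-inactivating ΔU3 3' LTR followed by an SV40 polyadenylation signal. Between them lie the Ψ packaging signal with a partial gag sequence, the Rev response element for nuclear export of the genomic RNA, and a cPPT/CTS that aids nuclear import in transduced cells. The human U6 RNA polymerase III promoter transcribes the MINK1 spacer joined to the Streptococcus pyogenes Cas9 guide scaffold. Downstream, an EF-1α core promoter with its intron A expresses puromycin N-acetyltransferase, with a WPRE enhancing transcript expression, allowing puromycin selection of transduced mammalian cells.

The plasmid does not encode Cas9, so it is meant to be used with a separate Cas9 lentivector or in cells that already express Cas9, typically to disrupt MINK1 in human cells.
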