Features (pLannotate 1.2.2; 29 found; start..end, strand, type, name):
     14..80      +  CDS            small t antigen (fragment): SV40 (simian virus 40) small t antigen
    106..317     +  promoter       EF-1α core promoter: core promoter for human elongation factor EF-1α
    318..1256    +  intron         EF-1α intron A: intron upstream of the start codon of human EF-1α
   1278..1877    +  CDS            PuroR (fragment): puromycin N-acetyltransferase; pac from Streptomyces; confers resistance to puromycin
   1893..2481    +  misc_feature   WPRE: woodchuck hepatitis virus posttranscriptional regulatory element
   2532..2551    +  misc_feature   cPPT/CTS (fragment): central polypurine tract and central termination sequence of HIV-1
   2553..2786    +  LTR            3' LTR (ΔU3): self-inactivating 3' long terminal repeat (LTR) from HIV-1
   2864..2985    +  polyA_signal   SV40 poly(A) signal: SV40 polyadenylation signal
   3025..3160    +  rep_origin     SV40 ori: SV40 origin of replication
   3181..3199    -  promoter       T7 promoter: promoter for bacteriophage T7 RNA polymerase
   3207..3362    +  CDS            lacZα (fragment): LacZα fragment of β-galactosidase; lacZ fragment
   3367..3795    +  rep_origin     f1 ori (sequence partly withheld): f1 bacteriophage origin of replication; arrow indicates direction of (+) strand synthesis
   3848..3952    +  promoter       AmpR promoter: bla
   3953..4813    +  CDS            AmpR: β-lactamase; bla; confers resistance to ampicillin, carbenicillin, and related antibiotics
   4984..5572    +  rep_origin     ori: high-copy-number ColE1/pMB1/pBR322/pUC origin of replication
   5755..5847    +  CDS            lacI (fragment): lac repressor; lacI; The lac repressor binds to the lac operator to inhibit transcription in E. coli. This inhibition can be relieved by adding lactose or isopropyl-β-D-thiogalactopyranoside (IPTG).
   5860..5881    +  protein_bind   CAP binding site: CAP binding activates transcription in the presence of cAMP. E. coli catabolite activator protein
   5896..5926    +  promoter       lac promoter: promoter for the E. coli lac operon
   5934..5950    +  protein_bind   lac operator: The lac repressor binds to the lac operator to inhibit transcription in E. coli. This inhibition can be relieved by adding lactose or isopropyl-β-D-thiogalactopyranoside (IPTG). lac repressor encoded by lacI
   5995..6013    +  promoter       T3 promoter: promoter for bacteriophage T3 RNA polymerase
   6041..6267    +  promoter       RSV promoter: Rous sarcoma virus enhancer/promoter
   6268..6448    +  LTR            5' LTR (truncated): truncated 5' long terminal repeat (LTR) from HIV-1
   6495..6620    +  misc_feature   HIV-1 Ψ: packaging signal of human immunodeficiency virus type 1
   6604..6967    +  CDS            HIV-1 gag (fragment): gag protein from human immunodeficiency virus 1; gag
   7113..7346    +  misc_feature   RRE: The Rev response element (RRE) of HIV-1 allows for Rev-dependent mRNA export from the nucleus to the cytoplasm.
   7723..7749    +  CDS            Rev (fragment): human immunodeficiency virus 1 (HIV-1) Rev protein; rev; enhances nuclear export of unspliced and incompletely spliced viral mRNAs
   7753..7993    +  promoter       U6 promoter: RNA polymerase III promoter for human U6 snRNA
   8023..8098    +  misc_RNA       gRNA scaffold: guide RNA scaffold for the Streptococcus pyogenes CRISPR/Cas9 system
   8154..8271    +  misc_feature   cPPT/CTS: central polypurine tract and central termination sequence of HIV-1
>Addgene plasmid #76260 | MINK1 gRNA (BRDN0001146260) | addgene full sequence | sequence record 185496 | Addgene Assembled Sequence
CCCGGGTGCAAAGATGGATAAAGTTTTAAACAGAGAGGAATCTTTGCAGCTAATGGACCTTCTAGGTCTT
GAAAGGAGTGGGAATTGGCTCCGGTGCCCGTCAGTGGGCAGAGCGCACATCGCCCACAGTCCCCGAGAAG
TTGGGGGGAGGGGTCGGCAATTGATCCGGTGCCTAGAGAAGGTGGCGCGGGGTAAACTGGGAAAGTGATG
TCGTGTACTGGCTCCGCCTTTTTCCCGAGGGTGGGGGAGAACCGTATATAAGTGCAGTAGTCGCCGTGAA
CGTTCTTTTTCGCAACGGGTTTGCCGCCAGAACACAGGTAAGTGCCGTGTGTGGTTCCCGCGGGCCTGGC
CTCTTTACGGGTTATGGCCCTTGCGTGCCTTGAATTACTTCCACCTGGCTGCAGTACGTGATTCTTGATC
CCGAGCTTCGGGTTGGAAGTGGGTGGGAGAGTTCGAGGCCTTGCGCTTAAGGAGCCCCTTCGCCTCGTGC
TTGAGTTGAGGCCTGGCCTGGGCGCTGGGGCCGCCGCGTGCGAATCTGGTGGCACCTTCGCGCCTGTCTC
GCTGCTTTCGATAAGTCTCTAGCCATTTAAAATTTTTGATGACCTGCTGCGACGCTTTTTTTCTGGCAAG
ATAGTCTTGTAAATGCGGGCCAAGATCTGCACACTGGTATTTCGGTTTTTGGGGCCGCGGGCGGCGACGG
GGCCCGTGCGTCCCAGCGCACATGTTCGGCGAGGCGGGGCCTGCGAGCGCGGCCACCGAGAATCGGACGG
GGGTAGTCTCAAGCTGGCCGGCCTGCTCTGGTGCCTGGCCTCGCGCCGCCGTGTATCGCCCCGCCCTGGG
CGGCAAGGCTGGCCCGGTCGGCACCAGTTGCGTGAGCGGAAAGATGGCCGCTTCCCGGCCCTGCTGCAGG
GAGCTCAAAATGGAGGACGCGGCGCTCGGGAGAGCGGGCGGGTGAGTCACCCACACAAAGGAAAAGGGCC
TTTCCGTCCTCAGCCGTCGCTTCATGTGACTCCACGGAGTACCGGGCGCCGTCCAGGCACCTCGATTAGT
TCTCGAGCTTTTGGAGTACGTCGTCTTTAGGTTGGGGGGAGGGGTTTTATGCGATGGAGTTTCCCCACAC
TGAGTGGGTGGAGACTGAAGTTAGGCCAGCTTGGCACTTGATGTAATTCTCCTTGGAATTTGCCCTTTTT
GAGTTTGGATCTTGGTTCATTCTCAAGCCTCAGACAGTGGTTCAAAGTTTTTTTCTTCCATTTCAGGTGT
CGTGACGTACGGCCACCATGACCGAGTACAAGCCCACGGTGCGCCTCGCCACCCGCGACGACGTCCCCAG
GGCCGTACGCACCCTCGCCGCCGCGTTCGCCGACTACCCCGCCACGCGCCACACCGTCGATCCGGACCGC
CACATCGAGCGGGTCACCGAGCTGCAAGAACTCTTCCTCACGCGCGTCGGGCTCGACATCGGCAAGGTGT
GGGTCGCGGACGACGGCGCCGCCGTGGCGGTCTGGACCACGCCGGAGAGCGTCGAAGCGGGGGCGGTGTT
CGCCGAGATCGGCCCGCGCATGGCCGAGTTGAGCGGTTCCCGGCTGGCCGCGCAGCAACAGATGGAAGGC
CTCCTGGCGCCGCACCGGCCCAAGGAGCCCGCGTGGTTCCTGGCCACCGTCGGAGTCTCGCCCGACCACC
AGGGCAAGGGTCTGGGCAGCGCCGTCGTGCTCCCCGGAGTGGAGGCGGCCGAGCGCGCCGGGGTGCCCGC
CTTCCTGGAGACCTCCGCGCCCCGCAACCTCCCCTTCTACGAGCGGCTCGGCTTCACCGTCACCGCCGAC
GTCGAGGTGCCCGAAGGACCGCGCACCTGGTGCATGACCCGCAAGCCCGGTGCCTGAACGCGTTAAGTCG
ACAATCAACCTCTGGATTACAAAATTTGTGAAAGATTGACTGGTATTCTTAACTATGTTGCTCCTTTTAC
GCTATGTGGATACGCTGCTTTAATGCCTTTGTATCATGCTATTGCTTCCCGTATGGCTTTCATTTTCTCC
TCCTTGTATAAATCCTGGTTGCTGTCTCTTTATGAGGAGTTGTGGCCCGTTGTCAGGCAACGTGGCGTGG
TGTGCACTGTGTTTGCTGACGCAACCCCCACTGGTTGGGGCATTGCCACCACCTGTCAGCTCCTTTCCGG
GACTTTCGCTTTCCCCCTCCCTATTGCCACGGCGGAACTCATCGCCGCCTGCCTTGCCCGCTGCTGGACA
GGGGCTCGGCTGTTGGGCACTGACAATTCCGTGGTGTTGTCGGGGAAATCATCGTCCTTTCCTTGGCTGC
TCGCCTGTGTTGCCACCTGGATTCTGCGCGGGACGTCCTTCTGCTACGTCCCTTCGGCCCTCAATCCAGC
GGACCTTCCTTCCCGCGGCCTGCTGCCGGCTCTGCGGCCTCTTCCGCGTCTTCGCCTTCGCCCTCAGACG
AGTCGGATCTCCCTTTGGGCCGCCTCCCCGCGTCGACTTTAAGACCAATGACTTACAAGGCAGCTGTAGA
TCTTAGCCACTTTTTAAAAGAAAAGGGGGGACTGGAAGGGCTAATTCACTCCCAACGAAGACAAGATCTG
CTTTTTGCTTGTACTGGGTCTCTCTGGTTAGACCAGATCTGAGCCTGGGAGCTCTCTGGCTAACTAGGGA
ACCCACTGCTTAAGCCTCAATAAAGCTTGCCTTGAGTGCTTCAAGTAGTGTGTGCCCGTCTGTTGTGTGA
CTCTGGTAACTAGAGATCCCTCAGACCCTTTTAGTCAGTGTGGAAAATCTCTAGCAGTACGTATAGTAGT
TCATGTCATCTTATTATTCAGTATTTATAACTTGCAAAGAAATGAATATCAGAGAGTGAGAGGAACTTGT
TTATTGCAGCTTATAATGGTTACAAATAAAGCAATAGCATCACAAATTTCACAAATAAAGCATTTTTTTC
ACTGCATTCTAGTTGTGGTTTGTCCAAACTCATCAATGTATCTTATCATGTCTGGCTCTAGCTATCCCGC
CCCTAACTCCGCCCATCCCGCCCCTAACTCCGCCCAGTTCCGCCCATTCTCCGCCCCATGGCTGACTAAT
TTTTTTTATTTATGCAGAGGCCGAGGCCGCCTCGGCCTCTGAGCTATTCCAGAAGTAGTGAGGAGGCTTT
TTTGGAGGCCTAGGGACGTACCCAATTCGCCCTATAGTGAGTCGTATTACGCGCGCTCACTGGCCGTCGT
TTTACAACGTCGTGACTGGGAAAACCCTGGCGTTACCCAACTTAATCGCCTTGCAGCACATCCCCCTTTC
GCCAGCTGGCGTAATAGCGAAGAGGCCCGCACCGATCGCCCTTCCCAACAGTTGCGCAGCCTGAATGGCG
AATGGG
[124 nt withheld, positions 3367-3490]
C
[91 nt withheld, positions 3492-3582]
A
[49 nt withheld, positions 3584-3632]
CCTTTGACGTTGGAGTCCACGTTCTTT
[37 nt withheld, positions 3660-3696]
ACCCTATCTCGGTCTATTCTTTTGATTTATAAGGGATTTTGCCGATTTCGGCCTATTGGTTAAAAAATGA
GCTGATTTAACAAAAATTTAACGCGAATTTTAACAAAATATTAACGCTTACAATTTAGGTGGCACTTTTC
GGGGAAATGTGCGCGGAACCCCTATTTGTTTATTTTTCTAAATACATTCAAATATGTATCCGCTCATGAG
ACAATAACCCTGATAAATGCTTCAATAATATTGAAAAAGGAAGAGTATGAGTATTCAACATTTCCGTGTC
GCCCTTATTCCCTTTTTTGCGGCATTTTGCCTTCCTGTTTTTGCTCACCCAGAAACGCTGGTGAAAGTAA
AAGATGCTGAAGATCAGTTGGGTGCACGAGTGGGTTACATCGAACTGGATCTCAACAGCGGTAAGATCCT
TGAGAGTTTTCGCCCCGAAGAACGTTTTCCAATGATGAGCACTTTTAAAGTTCTGCTATGTGGCGCGGTA
TTATCCCGTATTGACGCCGGGCAAGAGCAACTCGGTCGCCGCATACACTATTCTCAGAATGACTTGGTTG
AGTACTCACCAGTCACAGAAAAGCATCTTACGGATGGCATGACAGTAAGAGAATTATGCAGTGCTGCCAT
AACCATGAGTGATAACACTGCGGCCAACTTACTTCTGACAACGATCGGAGGACCGAAGGAGCTAACCGCT
TTTTTGCACAACATGGGGGATCATGTAACTCGCCTTGATCGTTGGGAACCGGAGCTGAATGAAGCCATAC
CAAACGACGAGCGTGACACCACGATGCCTGTAGCAATGGCAACAACGTTGCGCAAACTATTAACTGGCGA
ACTACTTACTCTAGCTTCCCGGCAACAATTAATAGACTGGATGGAGGCGGATAAAGTTGCAGGACCACTT
CTGCGCTCGGCCCTTCCGGCTGGCTGGTTTATTGCTGATAAATCTGGAGCCGGTGAGCGTGGGTCTCGCG
GTATCATTGCAGCACTGGGGCCAGATGGTAAGCCCTCCCGTATCGTAGTTATCTACACGACGGGGAGTCA
GGCAACTATGGATGAACGAAATAGACAGATCGCTGAGATAGGTGCCTCACTGATTAAGCATTGGTAACTG
TCAGACCAAGTTTACTCATATATACTTTAGATTGATTTAAAACTTCATTTTTAATTTAAAAGGATCTAGG
TGAAGATCCTTTTTGATAATCTCATGACCAAAATCCCTTAACGTGAGTTTTCGTTCCACTGAGCGTCAGA
CCCCGTAGAAAAGATCAAAGGATCTTCTTGAGATCCTTTTTTTCTGCGCGTAATCTGCTGCTTGCAAACA
AAAAAACCACCGCTACCAGCGGTGGTTTGTTTGCCGGATCAAGAGCTACCAACTCTTTTTCCGAAGGTAA
CTGGCTTCAGCAGAGCGCAGATACCAAATACTGTTCTTCTAGTGTAGCCGTAGTTAGGCCACCACTTCAA
GAACTCTGTAGCACCGCCTACATACCTCGCTCTGCTAATCCTGTTACCAGTGGCTGCTGCCAGTGGCGAT
AAGTCGTGTCTTACCGGGTTGGACTCAAGACGATAGTTACCGGATAAGGCGCAGCGGTCGGGCTGAACGG
GGGGTTCGTGCACACAGCCCAGCTTGGAGCGAACGACCTACACCGAACTGAGATACCTACAGCGTGAGCT
ATGAGAAAGCGCCACGCTTCCCGAAGGGAGAAAGGCGGACAGGTATCCGGTAAGCGGCAGGGTCGGAACA
GGAGAGCGCACGAGGGAGCTTCCAGGGGGAAACGCCTGGTATCTTTATAGTCCTGTCGGGTTTCGCCACC
TCTGACTTGAGCGTCGATTTTTGTGATGCTCGTCAGGGGGGCGGAGCCTATGGAAAAACGCCAGCAACGC
GGCCTTTTTACGGTTCCTGGCCTTTTGCTGGCCTTTTGCTCACATGTTCTTTCCTGCGTTATCCCCTGAT
TCTGTGGATAACCGTATTACCGCCTTTGAGTGAGCTGATACCGCTCGCCGCAGCCGAACGACCGAGCGCA
GCGAGTCAGTGAGCGAGGAAGCGGAAGAGCGCCCAATACGCAAACCGCCTCTCCCCGCGCGTTGGCCGAT
TCATTAATGCAGCTGGCACGACAGGTTTCCCGACTGGAAAGCGGGCAGTGAGCGCAACGCAATTAATGTG
AGTTAGCTCACTCATTAGGCACCCCAGGCTTTACACTTTATGCTTCCGGCTCGTATGTTGTGTGGAATTG
TGAGCGGATAACAATTTCACACAGGAAACAGCTATGACCATGATTACGCCAAGCGCGCAATTAACCCTCA
CTAAAGGGAACAAAAGCTGGAGCTGCAAGCTTAATGTAGTCTTATGCAATACTCTTGTAGTCTTGCAACA
TGGTAACGATGAGTTAGCAACATGCCTTACAAGGAGAGAAAAAGCACCGTGCATGCCGATTGGTGGAAGT
AAGGTGGTACGATCGTGCCTTATTAGGAAGGCAACAGACGGGTCTGACATGGATTGGACGAACCACTGAA
TTGCCGCATTGCAGAGATATTGTATTTAAGTGCCTAGCTCGATACATAAACGGGTCTCTCTGGTTAGACC
AGATCTGAGCCTGGGAGCTCTCTGGCTAACTAGGGAACCCACTGCTTAAGCCTCAATAAAGCTTGCCTTG
AGTGCTTCAAGTAGTGTGTGCCCGTCTGTTGTGTGACTCTGGTAACTAGAGATCCCTCAGACCCTTTTAG
TCAGTGTGGAAAATCTCTAGCAGTGGCGCCCGAACAGGGACTTGAAAGCGAAAGGGAAACCAGAGGAGCT
CTCTCGACGCAGGACTCGGCTTGCTGAAGCGCGCACGGCAAGAGGCGAGGGGCGGCGACTGGTGAGTACG
CCAAAAATTTTGACTAGCGGAGGCTAGAAGGAGAGAGATGGGTGCGAGAGCGTCAGTATTAAGCGGGGGA
GAATTAGATCGCGATGGGAAAAAATTCGGTTAAGGCCAGGGGGAAAGAAAAAATATAAATTAAAACATAT
AGTATGGGCAAGCAGGGAGCTAGAACGATTCGCAGTTAATCCTGGCCTGTTAGAAACATCAGAAGGCTGT
AGACAAATACTGGGACAGCTACAACCATCCCTTCAGACAGGATCAGAAGAACTTAGATCATTATATAATA
CAGTAGCAACCCTCTATTGTGTGCATCAAAGGATAGAGATAAAAGACACCAAGGAAGCTTTAGACAAGAT
AGAGGAAGAGCAAAACAAAAGTAAGACCACCGCACAGCAAGCGGCCGCTGATCTTCAGACCTGGAGGAGG
AGATATGAGGGACAATTGGAGAAGTGAATTATATAAATATAAAGTAGTAAAAATTGAACCATTAGGAGTA
GCACCCACCAAGGCAAAGAGAAGAGTGGTGCAGAGAGAAAAAAGAGCAGTGGGAATAGGAGCTTTGTTCC
TTGGGTTCTTGGGAGCAGCAGGAAGCACTATGGGCGCAGCGTCAATGACGCTGACGGTACAGGCCAGACA
ATTATTGTCTGGTATAGTGCAGCAGCAGAACAATTTGCTGAGGGCTATTGAGGCGCAACAGCATCTGTTG
CAACTCACAGTCTGGGGCATCAAGCAGCTCCAGGCAAGAATCCTGGCTGTGGAAAGATACCTAAAGGATC
AACAGCTCCTGGGGATTTGGGGTTGCTCTGGAAAACTCATTTGCACCACTGCTGTGCCTTGGAATGCTAG
TTGGAGTAATAAATCTCTGGAACAGATTTGGAATCACACGACCTGGATGGAGTGGGACAGAGAAATTAAC
AATTACACAAGCTTAATACACTCCTTAATTGAAGAATCGCAAAACCAGCAAGAAAAGAATGAACAAGAAT
TATTGGAATTAGATAAATGGGCAAGTTTGTGGAATTGGTTTAACATAACAAATTGGCTGTGGTATATAAA
ATTATTCATAATGATAGTAGGAGGCTTGGTAGGTTTAAGAATAGTTTTTGCTGTACTTTCTATAGTGAAT
AGAGTTAGGCAGGGATATTCACCATTATCGTTTCAGACCCACCTCCCAACCCCGAGGGGACCCAGAGAGG
GCCTATTTCCCATGATTCCTTCATATTTGCATATACGATACAAGGCTGTTAGAGAGATAATTAGAATTAA
TTTGACTGTAAACACAAAGATATTAGTACAAAATACGTGACGTAGAAAGTAATAATTTCTTGGGTAGTTT
GCAGTTTTAAAATTATGTTTTAAAATGGACTATCATATGCTTACCGTAACTTGAAAGTATTTCGATTTCT
TGGCTTTATATATCTTGTGGAAAGGACGAAACACCGCACTGCCCTTAACACCAGTGGTTTTAGAGCTAGA
AATAGCAAGTTAAAATAAGGCTAGTCCGTTATCAACTTGAAAAAGTGGCACCGAGTCGGTGCTTTTTTAA
GCTTGGCGTAACTAGATCTTGAGACAAATGGCAGTATTCATCCACAATTTTAAAAGAAAAGGGGGGATTG
GGGGGTACAGTGCAGGGGAAAGAATAGTAGACATAATAGCAACAGACATACAAACTAAAGAATTACAAAA
ACAAATTACAAAAATTCAAAATTTTCGGGTTTATTACAGGGACAGCAGAGATCCACTTTGGCGCCGGCTC
GAGGGGG
