>Addgene plasmid #76260 | MINK1 gRNA (BRDN0001146260) | depositor partial sequence | sequence record 143720 | Target Sequence
CACTGCCCTTAACACCAGTG
