>Addgene plasmid #76260 | MINK1 gRNA (BRDN0001146260) | addgene partial sequence | sequence record 185495 | hU6-F
GTAGAAAGTAATAATTTCTTGGGTAGTTTGCAGTTTTAAAATTATGTTTTAAAATGGACTATCATATGCT
TACCGTAACTTGAAAGTATTTCGATTTCTTGGCTTTATATATCTTGTGGAAAGGACGAAACACCGCACTG
CCCTTAACACCAGTGGTTTTAGAGCTAGAAATAGCAAGTTAAAATAAGGCTAGTCCGTTATCAACTTGAA
AAAGTGGCACCGAGTCGGTGCTTTTTTAAGCTTGGCGTAACTAGATCTTGAGACAAATGGCAGTATTCAT
CCACAATTTTAAAAGAAAAGGGGGGATTGGGGGGTACAGTGCAGGGGAAAGAATAGTAGACATAATAGCA
ACAGACATACAAACTAAAGAATTACAAAAACAAATTACAAAAATTCAAAATTTTCGGGTTTATTACAGGG
ACAGCAGAGATCCACTTTGGCGCCGGCTCGAGGGGGCCCGGGTGCAAAGATGGATAAAGTTTTAAACAGA
GAGGAATCTTTGCAGCTAATGGACCTTCTAGGTCTTGAAAGGAGTGGGAATTGGCTCCGGTGCCCGTCAG
TGGGCAGAGC
